>Addgene plasmid #244076 | pAAV.hSynap.(ER).iGlucoSnFR2.HaloTag | addgene full sequence | sequence record 487229 | Addgene NGS Result
CTGCATTAATGAATCGGCCAACGCGCGGGGAGAGGCGGTTTGCGTATTGGGCGCTCTTCCGCTTCCTCGC
TCACTGACTCGCTGCGCTCGGTCGTTCGGCTGCGGCGAGCGGTATCAGCTCACTCAAAGGCGGTAATACG
GTTATCCACAGAATCAGGGGATAACGCAGGAAAGAACATGTGAGCAAAAGGCCAGCAAAAGGCCAGGAAC
CGTAAAAAGGCCGCGTTGCTGGCGTTTTTCCATAGGCTCCGCCCCCCTGACGAGCATCACAAAAATCGAC
GCTCAAGTCAGAGGTGGCGAAACCCGACAGGACTATAAAGATACCAGGCGTTTCCCCCTGGAAGCTCCCT
CGTGCGCTCTCCTGTTCCGACCCTGCCGCTTACCGGATACCTGTCCGCCTTTCTCCCTTCGGGAAGCGTG
GCGCTTTCTCATAGCTCACGCTGTAGGTATCTCAGTTCGGTGTAGGTCGTTCGCTCCAAGCTGGGCTGTG
TGCACGAACCCCCCGTTCAGCCCGACCGCTGCGCCTTATCCGGTAACTATCGTCTTGAGTCCAACCCGGT
AAGACACGACTTATCGCCACTGGCAGCAGCCACTGGTAACAGGATTAGCAGAGCGAGGTATGTAGGCGGT
GCTACAGAGTTCTTGAAGTGGTGGCCTAACTACGGCTACACTAGAAGAACAGTATTTGGTATCTGCGCTC
TGCTGAAGCCAGTTACCTTCGGAAAAAGAGTTGGTAGCTCTTGATCCGGCAAACAAACCACCGCTGGTAG
CGGTGGTTTTTTTGTTTGCAAGCAGCAGATTACGCGCAGAAAAAAAGGATCTCAAGAAGATCCTTTGATC
TTTTCTACGGGGTCTGACGCTCAGTGGAACGAAAACTCACGTTAAGGGATTTTGGTCATGAGATTATCAA
AAAGGATCTTCACCTAGATCCTTTTAAATTAAAAATGAAGTTTTAAATCAATCTAAAGTATATATGAGTA
AACTTGGTCTGACAGTTACCAATGCTTAATCAGTGAGGCACCTATCTCAGCGATCTGTCTATTTCGTTCA
TCCATAGTTGCCTGACTCCCCGTCGTGTAGATAACTACGATACGGGAGGGCTTACCATCTGGCCCCAGTG
CTGCAATGATACCGCGAGACCCACGCTCACCGGCTCCAGATTTATCAGCAATAAACCAGCCAGCCGGAAG
GGCCGAGCGCAGAAGTGGTCCTGCAACTTTATCCGCCTCCATCCAGTCTATTAATTGTTGCCGGGAAGCT
AGAGTAAGTAGTTCGCCAGTTAATAGTTTGCGCAACGTTGTTGCCATTGCTACAGGCATCGTGGTGTCAC
GCTCGTCGTTTGGTATGGCTTCATTCAGCTCCGGTTCCCAACGATCAAGGCGAGTTACATGATCCCCCAT
GTTGTGCAAAAAAGCGGTTAGCTCCTTCGGTCCTCCGATCGTTGTCAGAAGTAAGTTGGCCGCAGTGTTA
TCACTCATGGTTATGGCAGCACTGCATAATTCTCTTACTGTCATGCCATCCGTAAGATGCTTTTCTGTGA
CTGGTGAGTACTCAACCAAGTCATTCTGAGAATAGTGTATGCGGCGACCGAGTTGCTCTTGCCCGGCGTC
AATACGGGATAATACCGCGCCACATAGCAGAACTTTAAAAGTGCTCATCATTGGAAAACGTTCTTCGGGG
CGAAAACTCTCAAGGATCTTACCGCTGTTGAGATCCAGTTCGATGTAACCCACTCGTGCACCCAACTGAT
CTTCAGCATCTTTTACTTTCACCAGCGTTTCTGGGTGAGCAAAAACAGGAAGGCAAAATGCCGCAAAAAA
GGGAATAAGGGCGACACGGAAATGTTGAATACTCATACTCTTCCTTTTTCAATATTATTGAAGCATTTAT
CAGGGTTATTGTCTCATGAGCGGATACATATTTGAATGTATTTAGAAAAATAAACAAATAGGGGTTCCGC
GCACATTTCCCCGAAAAGTGCCACCTAAATTGTAAGCGTTAATATTTTGTTAAAATTCGCGTTAAATTTT
TGTTAAATCAGCTCATTTTTTAACCAATAGGCCGAAATCGGCAAAATCCCTTATAAATCAAAAGAATAGA
CCGAGATAGGGT
[37 nt withheld, positions 2113-2149]
AAAGAACGTGGACTCCAACGTCAAAGG
[49 nt withheld, positions 2177-2225]
T
[91 nt withheld, positions 2227-2317]
G
[124 nt withheld, positions 2319-2442]
CCCATTCGCCATTCAGGCTGCGCAACTGTTGGGAAGGGCGATCGGTGCGGGCCTCTTCGCTATTACGCCA
GCTGCGCGCTCGCTCGCTCACTGAGGCCGCCCGGGCAAAGCCCGGGCGTCGGGCGACCTTTGGTCGCCCG
GCCTCAGTGAGCGAGCGAGCGCGCAGAGAGGGAGTGGCCAACTCCATCACTAGGGGTTCCTTGTAGTTAA
TGATTAACCCGCCATGCTACTTATCTACGTAGCCATGCTCTAGGAAGATCCAGGGCCCTGCGTATGAGTG
CAAGTGGGTTTTAGGACCAGGATGAGGCGGGGTGGGGGTGCCTACCTGACGACCGGCCCCGACCCACTGG
ACAAGCACCCAACCCCCATTCCCCAAATTGCGCATCCCCTATCAGAGAGGGGGAGGGGAAACAGGATGCG
GCGAGGCGCGTGCGCACTGCCAGCTTCAGCACCGCGGACAGTGCCTTCGCCCCCGCCTGGCGGCGCGCGC
CACCGCCGCCTCAGCACTGAAGGCGCGCTGACGTCACTCGCCGGTCCCCCGCAAACTCCCCTTCCCGGCC
ACCTTGGTCGCGTCCGCGCCGCCGCCGGCCCAGCCGGACCGCACCACGCGAGGCGCGAGATAGGGGGGCA
CGGGCGCGACCATCTGCGCTGCGGCGCCGGCGACTCAGCGCTGCCTCAGTCTGCGGTGGGCAGCGGAGGA
GTCGTGTCGTGCCTGAGAGCGCAGTCCAATTCAAGCTGCTAGCAAGGATCCCGCCACCATGCTGCTATCC
GTGCCGCTGCTGCTCGGCCTCCTCGGCCTGGCCATCGCCAGATCTAAGCTGGAGATTTTCTCTTGGTGGG
CTGGGGATGAAGGCCCTGCCCTGGAGGCACTCATCAGACTGTATAAACAGAAGTATCCTGGAGTAGAGGT
GATAAACGCCACTGTCACCGGAGGTGCCGGTGTAAATGCTCGCGCTGTCCTTAAGACAAGGATGCTTGGT
GGTGATCCTCCTGATACATTTCAAGTTGCAGCAGGGATGGAGTTGATAGGCACATGGGTGGTGGCTAACA
GAATGGAGGATCTCAGCGCCTTGTTTCGACAAGAGGGTTGGCTTCAAGCCTTCCCCAAGGGCCTTATTGA
TCTGATTAGTTATAAAGGTGGTATATGGAGTGTGCCCGTTAATATTCACAGGTCAAACGTAATGTGGTAT
TTGCCTGCAAAGCTAAAAGAGTGGGGAGTTAACCCCCCACGGACTTGGGATGAGTTTCTTGCCACCTGTC
AAACACTTAAACAAAAGGGTCTGGAAGCTCCACTGGCTCTCGGGGAAAATTGGACACAACAACACCTCTG
GGAGAGTGTCGCCTTGGCTGTATTGGGGCCTGATGATTGGAATAATCTGTGGAATGGGAAGCTGAAGTTC
ACAGACCCTAAAGCAGTTAGGGCATGGGAAGTCTTTGGCCGCGTTTTGGACTGTGCCAACAAGGATGCAG
CAGGCTTGTCTTGGCAGCAAGCTGTCGATCGGGTAGTACAGGGGAAAGCCGCTTTTAACGTAATGGGCGA
CTGGGCAGCAGGATATATGACTACCACTCTCAAGTTGAAGCCTGGTACAGATTTCGCATGGGCACCAAGT
CCCGGGACACAGGGCGTCTTTATGATGGTTTCCGACTCTTTCGGACTTCCCAAAGGAGCCAAAAATCGAC
AAAACGCTATCAACTGGCTTCGATTGGTCGGCTCTAAAGAAGGTCAAGATACATTCAACCCACTGAAAGG
GTCCATCGCTGCTCGGCTCGATAGCGACCCAAGCAAGTATCCGTGTAACGTCTATATCACCGCCGACAAG
CAGAAGAACGGCATCAAGGCGAACTTCAAGATCCGCCACAACGTGGAGGACGGCAGCGTGCAGCTCGCCG
ACCACTACCAGCAGAACACCCCCATCGGCGACGGCCCCGTGCTGCTGCCCGACAACCACTACCTGGTGAC
CCAGTCCGTGCTGAGCAAAGACCCCAACGAGAAGCGCGATCACATGGTCCTGCTGGAGTTCGTGACCGCC
GCCGGGATCACTCTCGGCATGGACGAGCTGTACAAGGGCGGTACCGGAGGGAGCATGAGCAAGGGCGAGG
AGCTGTTCACCGGGGTGGTGCCCATCCTGGTCGAGCTGGACGGCGACGTAAACGGCCACAAGTTCAGCGT
GCGCGGCGAGGGCGAGGGCGATGCCACCAACGGCAAGCTGACCCTGAAGTTCATCTGCACCACCGGCAAG
CTGCCCGTGCCCTGGCCCACCCTCGTGACCACCCTGACCTACGGCGTGCAGTGCTTCAGCCGCTACCCCG
ACCACATGAAGCAGCACGACTTCTTCAAGTCCGCCATGCCCGAAGGCTACGTCCAGGAGCGCACCATCAG
CTTCAAGGACGACGGCACCTACAAGACCCGCGCCGAGGTGAAGTTCGAGGGCGACACCCTGGTGAACCGC
ATCGAGCTGAAGGGCATCGACTTCAAGGAGGACGGCAACATCCTGGGGCACAAGCTGGAGTACAACTTTA
ACAACCCCAACGCATACGGACAGAGTGCAATGCGAGATTGGCGGAGTAATCGCATCGTTGGCTCCCTGGT
AGCAGGAGCAGTGGCCCCTGAAAGCTCCATGTCACAATTCGGAACAGTAATGGAAATTTTCCTGCAAACA
CGCAACCCACAAGCAGCAGCAAATGCAGCACAAGCTATTGCTGACCAAGTTGGCCTGGGTCGCCTTGGTC
AGCTGCAGGGCGGAGGCTCGGGCGGAGGTGGGTCGGGTGGCGGCGGATCAATGGCCGAGATCGGCACCGG
CTTCCCCTTCGACCCCCACTACGTGGAGGTGCTGGGCGAGCGCATGCACTACGTTGACGTGGGCCCCCGC
GACGGCACCCCCGTGCTGTTCCTGCACGGCAACCCCACCAGCAGCTACGTGTGGCGCAACATCATCCCCC
ACGTGGCCCCCACCCACCGCACTATCGCCCCCGACCTGATCGGCATGGGCAAGAGCGACAAGCCCGACCT
GGGCTACTTCTTCGACGACCACGTGCGCTTCATGGACGCCTTCATCGAGGCCCTGGGCCTGGAGGAGGTG
GTGCTGGTGATCCACGACTGGGGCAGCGCCCTGGGCTTCCACTGGGCCAAGCGCAACCCCGAGCGCGTGA
AGGGCATCGCCTTCATGGAGTTCATCCGCCCCATCCCCACCTGGGACGAGTGGCCCGAGTTCGCCCGCGA
GACCTTCCAGGCCTTCCGCACCACCGACGTGGGCCGCAAGCTGATCATCGACCAGAACGTGTTCATCGAG
GGCACCCTGCCCATGGGCGTGGTGCGCCCCCTGACCGAGGTGGAGATGGACCACTACCGCGAGCCCTTCC
TGAACCCCGTGGACCGCGAGCCCCTGTGGCGCTTCCCCAACGAGCTGCCCATCGCCGGCGAGCCCGCCAA
CATCGTGGCCCTGGTGGAGGAGTACATGGACTGGCTGCACCAGAGCCCCGTGCCCAAGCTGCTGTTCTGG
GGCACCCCCGGCGTGCTGATCCCCCCCGCCGAGGCCGCCCGCCTGGCCAAGAGCCTGCCCAACGTTAAGG
CCGTGGACATCGGCCCCGGCCTGAACCTGCTCCAGGAGGACAACCCCGACCTGATCGGCAGCGAGATCGC
CCGCTGGCTGAGCACCCTCGAGATCAGCGGCAAAGATGAGTTGTAGAAGCTTATCGATAATCAACCTCTG
GATTACAAAATTTGTGAAAGATTGACTGGTATTCTTAACTATGTTGCTCCTTTTACGCTATGTGGATACG
CTGCTTTAATGCCTTTGTATCATGCTATTGCTTCCCGTATGGCTTTCATTTTCTCCTCCTTGTATAAATC
CTGGTTGCTGTCTCTTTATGAGGAGTTGTGGCCCGTTGTCAGGCAACGTGGCGTGGTGTGCACTGTGTTT
GCTGACGCAACCCCCACTGGTTGGGGCATTGCCACCACCTGTCAGCTCCTTTCCGGGACTTTCGCTTTCC
CCCTCCCTATTGCCACGGCGGAACTCATCGCCGCCTGCCTTGCCCGCTGCTGGACAGGGGCTCGGCTGTT
GGGCACTGACAATTCCGTGGTGTTGTCGGGGAAATCATCGTCCTTTCCTTGGCTGCTCGCCTGTGTTGCC
ACCTGGATTCTGCGCGGGACGTCCTTCTGCTACGTCCCTTCGGCCCTCAATCCAGCGGACCTTCCTTCCC
GCGGCCTGCTGCCGGCTCTGCGGCCTCTTCCGCGTCTTCGCCTTCGCCCTCAGACGAGTCGGATCTCCCT
TTGGGCCGCCTCCCCGCATCGATACCGTCGACCTCGACCCGGGCGGCCGCTTCGAGCAGACATGATAAGA
TACATTGATGAGTTTGGACAAACCACAACTAGAATGCAGTGAAAAAAATGCTTTATTTGTGAAATTTGTG
ATGCTATTGCTTTATTTGTAACCATTATAAGCTGCAATAAACAAGTTAACAACAACAATTGCATTCATTT
TATGTTTCAGGTTCAGGGGGAGATGTGGGAGGTTTTTTAAAGCAAGTAAAACCTCTACAAATGTGGTAAA
ATCGATAAGGATCTTCCTAGAGCATGGCTACGTAGATAAGTAGCATGGCGGGTTAATCATTAACTACAAG
GAACCCCTAGTGATGGAGTTGGCCACTCCCTCTCTGCGCGCTCGCTCGCTCACTGAGGCCGGGCGACCAA
AGGTCGCCCGACGCCCGGGCTTTGCCCGGGCGGCCTCAGTGAGTGAGCGAGCGCGCAG
Features (pLannotate 1.2.2; 15 found; start..end, strand, type, name):
    237..825     -  rep_origin     ori: high-copy-number ColE1/pMB1/pBR322/pUC origin of replication
    996..1856    -  CDS            AmpR: β-lactamase; bla; confers resistance to ampicillin, carbenicillin, and related antibiotics
   1857..1961    -  promoter       AmpR promoter: bla
   2014..2442    -  rep_origin     f1 ori (sequence partly withheld): f1 bacteriophage origin of replication; arrow indicates direction of (+) strand synthesis
   2447..2516    -  CDS            lacZα (fragment): LacZα fragment of β-galactosidase; lacZ fragment
   2511..2643    -  repeat_region  AAV2 ITR (fragment): inverted terminal repeat of adeno-associated virus serotype 2 inverted
   2719..3166    +  promoter       hSyn promoter: human synapsin I promoter; confers neuron-specific expression (Kügler et al., 2003)
   4239..4958    +  CDS            cEGFP: cEGFP is a basic (constitutively fluorescent) green fluorescent protein published in 2008, derived from Aequorea victoria.
   5223..6101    +  CDS            dhaA: DHAA_PSEPV - Experimental evidence at protein level: Swiss-Prot protein existence level 1. Catalyzes hydrolytic cleavage of carbon-halogen bonds in halogenated aliphatic compounds, leading to the formation of the corresponding primary alcohols, halide ions and protons. Has a broad substrate specificity, as it is able to dehalogenate mono- and di- chlorinated and brominated alkanes (up to at least C10), and the two isomers of 1,3-dichloropropene to 3-chloroallyl alcohol; the highest activity was found with 1,2-dibromoethane, while no activity was observed with the analog 1,2-dichloroethane. Fro
   6141..6729    +  misc_feature   WPRE: woodchuck hepatitis virus posttranscriptional regulatory element
   6730..6749    +  misc_feature   MCS (fragment): pBluescript multiple cloning site
   6778..6899    -  polyA_signal   SV40 poly(A) signal: SV40 polyadenylation signal
   6922..6990    -  CDS            large T antigen (fragment): large T antigen from SV40 (simian virus 40)
   7061..4       +  repeat_region  AAV2 ITR (across the origin): inverted terminal repeat of adeno-associated virus serotype 2 inverted
   7188..54      -  CDS            lacI (fragment) (across the origin): lac repressor; lacI; The lac repressor binds to the lac operator to inhibit transcription in E. coli. This inhibition can be relieved by adding lactose or isopropyl-β-D-thiogalactopyranoside (IPTG).
