[The description below was written by a language model from this plasmid's Addgene catalogue record and pLannotate feature annotations shown in this document.]
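Description:
pAAV.hSynap.(ER).iGlucoSnFR2.HaloTag is an adeno-associated virus transfer plasmid built on a pAAV backbone for neuron-directed expression of a genetically encoded green fluorescent glucose sensor targeted to the endoplasmic reticulum. In bacteria it is maintained at high copy through a ColE1/pUC-type origin and selected with ampicillin via the β-lactamase gene and its native promoter. An f1 phage origin and short lacZα and lacI remnants are leftovers of the cloning backbone. The recommended recombination-deficient host strain is consistent with the need to keep the repeat-rich AAV2 inverted terminal repeats intact. These ITRs flank the expression cassette and are the cis elements required for replication and packaging of the cassette into recombinant AAV particles.

Between the ITRs, the human synapsin I promoter drives neuron-specific transcription of the iGlucoSnFR2.HaloTag fusion. The automated annotation recognises only parts of this open reading frame: a GFP-derived segment, which corresponds to the fluorescent reporter portion of the sensor, and a downstream haloalkane dehalogenase (dhaA) homologue, which is the HaloTag domain. The glucose-binding portion and the ER-targeting and retention signals implied by the name are not annotated, so their exact nature is not stated in the record. HaloTag covalently binds chloroalkane dye ligands, and here it is described as non-responsive, which suggests a glucose-insensitive signal for normalising or locating sensor expression. A WPRE follows the coding sequence to boost transcript stability and expression, and an SV40 polyadenylation signal terminates the message. The construct is intended for measuring glucose in the ER of neurons, in culture or in vivo in mouse brain.
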