Addgene plasmid #244076: pAAV.hSynap.(ER).iGlucoSnFR2.HaloTag
Purpose: ER targeted expression of green glucose sensor with non-responsive HaloTag
Depositing lab: Tim Brown & HHMI-JRC Tool Translation Team. Depositing organization: HHMI, Janelia Research Campus. Publication: iGlucoSnFR2: A genetically encoded fluorescent sensor for measuring intracellular or extracellular glucose in vivo in mouse brain. Marvin JS, Machler P, Meng C, Ates T, Patel RH, Adhikari R, Makurath MA, Ku Z, Feliciano D, Atasoy D, Cui G, Kleinfeld D, Brown TA. Sci Adv. 2025 Nov 14;11(46):eadz3889. doi: 10.1126/sciadv.adz3889. Epub 2025 Nov 12. PubMed 41223288.
Backbone
  Vector backbone: pAAV
  Vector type: AAV
Growth in bacteria
  Bacterial resistance: Ampicillin, 100 μg/mL
  Growth temperature: 37°C
  Growth strain: NEB Stable
  Copy number: High Copy
Gene/Insert
  Gene/Insert name: iGlucoSnFR2.HaloTag
  Species: M. musculus (mouse), Synthetic
  Cloning method: Restriction Enzyme; 5′ cloning site Unknown (unknown if destroyed)
Terms and licenses: Academic/Nonprofit Terms; Industry Terms: Not Available to Industry
How to cite: pAAV.hSynap.(ER).iGlucoSnFR2.HaloTag was a gift from Tim Brown & HHMI-JRC Tool Translation Team (Addgene plasmid # 244076 ; http://n2t.net/addgene:244076 ; RRID:Addgene_244076)
